Addgene plasmid #190627: pBAD-SCW-HHL
Purpose: Bacterial expression of genetically encoded calcium indicator SCW-HHL
Depositing lab: Robert Campbell. Depositing organization: University of Alberta. Publication: Biosensor Optimization Using a Forster Resonance Energy Transfer Pair Based on mScarlet Red Fluorescent Protein and an mScarlet-Derived Green Fluorescent Protein. Gohil K, Wu SY, Takahashi-Yamashiro K, Shen Y, Campbell RE. ACS Sens. 2023 Feb 24;8(2):587-597. doi: 10.1021/acssensors.2c01730. Epub 2023 Jan 24. PubMed 36693235.
Backbone
  Vector backbone: pBAD
  Vector type: Bacterial Expression
Growth in bacteria
  Bacterial resistance: Ampicillin, 100 μg/mL
  Growth temperature: 37°C
  Growth strain: DH5alpha
  Copy number: High Copy
Gene/Insert
  Gene/Insert name: SCW-HHL (alt name: mScarlet-I-HHL-CaM-RS20-mWatermelon-HHL)
  Species: Synthetic
Terms and licenses: Academic/Nonprofit Terms; Industry Terms: Not Available to Industry
Depositor comments: Please visit https://doi.org/10.1101/2022.06.20.496847 for bioRxiv preprint
How to cite: pBAD-SCW-HHL was a gift from Robert Campbell (Addgene plasmid # 190627 ; http://n2t.net/addgene:190627 ; RRID:Addgene_190627)
