[The description below was written by a language model from this plasmid's Addgene catalogue record and pLannotate feature annotations shown in this document.]
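Description:
pBAD-SCW-HHL is a pBAD-based bacterial expression plasmid (about 6.6 kb) for arabinose-inducible production of SCW-HHL, a synthetic genetically encoded calcium indicator. It replicates in E. coli from a high-copy ColE1/pMB1-type origin and is selected with ampicillin through the β-lactamase (AmpR) gene and its own promoter. The backbone also carries an M13 phage origin, which allows single-stranded DNA production, along with pBR322-derived remnants: the bom mobility region and nonfunctional fragments of rop, the tetracycline resistance gene and its promoter.

Expression is driven by the araBAD promoter, controlled by the divergently transcribed araC regulator, so transcription is switched on by L-arabinose. A phage T7 gene 10 ribosome binding site precedes the open reading frame. The frame begins with a short N-terminal leader annotated as a fragment of a composite His-containing tag, followed by the T7 gene 10 leader tag. The sensor itself follows the order given in the record: mScarlet-I-HHL, calmodulin, the RS20 calmodulin-binding peptide from smooth muscle myosin light chain kinase, and mWatermelon-HHL. The automated annotation labels the last domain as an mScarlet-I fragment, consistent with mWatermelon being a green fluorescent protein derived from mScarlet. Calcium-dependent binding of calmodulin to RS20 is expected to change the distance or orientation between the green donor and red acceptor, and so the FRET signal. The record does not define the "HHL" designation. The rrnB T1 and T2 terminators close the cassette.

The plasmid is suited to producing the indicator in bacteria, for example for protein purification, in vitro characterisation or colony-based screening of FRET biosensor variants.
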