Features (pLannotate 1.2.2; 20 found; start..end, strand, type, name):
     96..974     -  CDS            araC: L-arabinose regulatory protein; araC
   1001..1285    +  promoter       araBAD promoter: araBAD; promoter of the L-arabinose operon of E. coli; the araC regulatory gene is transcribed in the opposite direction (Guzman et al., 1995)
   1312..1334    +  RBS            RBS: efficient ribosome binding site from bacteriophage T7 gene 10 (Olins and Rangwala, 1989)
   1354..1374    +  CDS            capTEV™ (fragment): composite tag for in vivo biotinylation, TEV protease cleavage, and 6xHis tagging
   1375..1407    +  CDS            T7 tag (gene 10 leader): leader peptide from bacteriophage T7 gene 10 promotes efficient translation in E. coli
   1447..2124    +  CDS            mScarlet-I: mScarlet-I is a basic (constitutively fluorescent) red fluorescent protein published in 2016, derived from synthetic construct. It is reported to be a rapidly-maturing monomer with moderate acid sensitivity.
   2137..2577    +  CDS            calmodulin: calcium-binding protein
   2605..2661    +  CDS            calmodulin-binding peptide: calmodulin-binding peptide from avian smooth muscle myosin light chain kinase
   2666..3351    +  CDS            mScarlet-I (fragment): bright monomeric red fluorescent protein evolved from a synthetic template (Bindels et al., 2016) matures faster than mScarlet
   3451..3566    +  ncRNA          5S rRNA: Accession: RF00001 - 5S ribosomal RNA
   3570..3656    +  terminator     rrnB T1 terminator: Escherichia coli rrnB; transcription terminator T1 from the E. coli rrnB gene
   3749..3776    +  terminator     rrnB T2 terminator: transcription terminator T2 from the E. coli rrnB gene
   3795..3886    +  promoter       AmpR promoter: bla
   3887..4747    +  CDS            AmpR: β-lactamase; bla; confers resistance to ampicillin, carbenicillin, and related antibiotics
   4789..5169    +  rep_origin     M13 ori (sequence partly withheld): M13 bacteriophage origin of replication; arrow indicates direction of (+) strand synthesis
   5355..5943    +  rep_origin     ori: high-copy-number ColE1/pMB1/pBR322/pUC origin of replication
   6129..6269    -  misc_feature   bom: basis of mobility region from pBR322
   6371..6410    -  CDS            rop (fragment): Rop protein, which maintains plasmids at low copy number; rop
   6411..6596    -  CDS            TcR (fragment): tetracycline efflux protein; tet; confers resistance to tetracycline
   6606..6       +  promoter       tet promoter (fragment) (across the origin): E. coli promoter for tetracycline efflux protein gene
>Addgene plasmid #190627 | pBAD-SCW-HHL | addgene full sequence | sequence record 372329 | Addgene NGS Result
ATCGATGCATAATGTGCCTGTCAAATGGACGAAGCAGGGATTCTGCAAACCCTATGCTACTCCGTCAAGC
CGTCAATTGTCTGATTCGTTACCAATTATGACAACTTGACGGCTACATCATTCACTTTTTCTTCACAACC
GGCACGGAACTCGCTCGGGCTGGCCCCGGTGCATTTTTTAAATACCCGCGAGAAATAGAGTTGATCGTCA
AAACCAACATTGCGACCGACGGTGGCGATAGGCATCCGGGTGGTGCTCAAAAGCAGCTTCGCCTGGCTGA
TACGTTGGTCCTCGCGCCAGCTTAAGACGCTAATCCCTAACTGCTGGCGGAAAAGATGTGACAGACGCGA
CGGCGACAAGCAAACATGCTGTGCGACGCTGGCGATATCAAAATTGCTGTCTGCCAGGTGATCGCTGATG
TACTGACAAGCCTCGCGTACCCGATTATCCATCGGTGGATGGAGCGACTCGTTAATCGCTTCCATGCGCC
GCAGTAACAATTGCTCAAGCAGATTTATCGCCAGCAGCTCCGAATAGCGCCCTTCCCCTTGCCCGGCGTT
AATGATTTGCCCAAACAGGTCGCTGAAATGCGGCTGGTGCGCTTCATCCGGGCGAAAGAACCCCGTATTG
GCAAATATTGACGGCCAGTTAAGCCATTCATGCCAGTAGGCGCGCGGACGAAAGTAAACCCACTGGTGAT
ACCATTCGCGAGCCTCCGGATGACGACCGTAGTGATGAATCTCTCCTGGCGGGAACAGCAAAATATCACC
CGGTCGGCAAACAAATTCTCGTCCCTGATTTTTCACCACCCCCTGACCGCGAATGGTGAGATTGAGAATA
TAACCTTTCATTCCCAGCGGTCGGTCGATAAAAAAATCGAGATAACCGTTGGCCTCAATCGGCGTTAAAC
CCGCCACCAGATGGGCATTAAACGAGTATCCCGGCAGCAGGGGATCATTTTGCGCTTCAGCCATACTTTT
CATACTCCCGCCATTCAGAGAAGAAACCAATTGTCCATATTGCATCAGACATTGCCGTCACTGCGTCTTT
TACTGGCTCTTCTCGCTAACCAAACCGGTAACCCCGCTTATTAAAAGCATTCTGTAACAAAGCGGGACCA
AAGCCATGACAAAAACGCGTAACAAAAGTGTCTATAATCACGGCAGAAAAGTCCACATTGATTATTTGCA
CGGCGTCACACTTTGCTATGCCATAGCATTTTTATCCATAAGATTAGCGGATACTACCTGACGCTTTTTA
TCGCAACTCTCTACTGTTTCTCCATACCCGTTTTTTTGGGCTAGAAATAATTTTGTTTAACTTTAAGAAG
GAGATATACATATGCGGGGTTCTCATCATCATCATCATCATGGTATGGCTAGCATGACTGGTGGACAGCA
AATGGGTCGGGATCTGTACGAGAACCTGTACTTCCAGGGCTCGAGAATGGTGAGCAAGGGCGAGGCAGTG
ATCAAGGAGTTCATGCGGTTCAAGGTGCACATGGAGGGCTCCATGAACGGCCACGAGTTCGAGATCGAGG
GCGAGGGCGAGGGCCGCCCCTACGAGGGCACCCAGACCGCCAAGCTGAAGGTGACCAAGGGTGGCCCCCT
GCCCTTCTCCTGGGACATCCTGTCCCCTCAGTTCATGTACGGCTCCAGGGCCTTCATCAAGCACCCCGCC
GACATCCCCGACTACTATAAGCAGTCCTTCCCCGAGGGCTTCAAGTGGGAGCGCGTGATGAACTTCGAGG
ACGGCGGCGCCGTGACCGTGACCCAGGACACCTCCCTGGAGGACGGCACCCTGATCTACAAGGTGAAGCT
CCGCGGCACCAACTTCCCTCCTGACGGCCCCGTAATGCAGAAGAAGACAATGGGCTGGGAAGCGTCCACC
GAGCGGTTGTACCCCGAGGACGGCGTGCTGAAGGGCGACATTCATATGGCCCTGCGCCTGAAGGACGGCG
GCCGCTACCTGGCGGACTTCAAGACCACCTACAAGGCCAAGAAGCCCGTGCAGATGCCCGGCGCCTACAA
CGTCGACCGCAAGTTGGACATCACCTCCCACAACGAGGACTACACCGTGGTGGAACAGTACGAACGCTCC
GAGGGCCGCCACCACCTAGGCGGCGCATGCCTGCCGGACCAACTGACTGAAGAGCAGATCGCAGAATTTA
AAGAGGCTTTCTCCCTATTTGACAAGGACGGGGATGGGACAATAACAACCAAGGAGCTGGGGACGGTGAT
GCGGTCTCTGGGGCAGAACCCCACAGAAGCAGAGCTGCAGGACATGATCAATGAAGTAGATGCCGACGGT
GACGGCACAATCGACTTCCCTGAGTTCCTGACAATGATGGCAAGAAAAATGAAATACAGGGACACGGAAG
AAGAAATTAGAGAAGCGTTCGGTGTGTTTGATAAGGATGGCAATGGCTACATCAGTGCAGCAGAGCTTCG
CCACGTGATGACAAACCTTGGAGAGAAGTTAACAGATGAAGAGGTTGATGAAATGATCAGGGAAGCAGAC
ATCGATGGGGATGGTCAGGTAAACTACGAAGAGTTTGTACAAATGATGACAGCGAAGGGTGGCGGAGGTT
CTGTCGACTCATCACGTCGTAAGTGGAATAAGACAGGTCACGCAGTCAGAGCTATAGGTCGGCTGAGCTC
ACTAGAGGGCGAGGCATTGATCAAGGAGTACATGCGGTTCAAGGTGCACATGGAGGGCTCCATGGACGGC
CACGAGTTCGAGATCGAGGGCGAGGGCGAGGGCCGCCCCTACGAGGGCACCCATACCGCCAAGCTGAAGG
TGACCAAGGGTGGCCCCCTGCCCTTCTCCTGGGACATCCTGTCCCCTCAGTTCGGGTACGGCTCCAGGGC
CTTCATCAAGCACCCCGCCGACATCCCCGACTACTATAAGCAGTCCTTCCCCGAGGGCTTCAAGTGGGAG
CGCGTGATGAACTTCGAGGACGGCGGCGCCGTGACCGTGACCCAGGACACCTCCCTGGAGGACGGCACCC
TGATCCACAAGGTGAAGCTCCGCGGCACCAACTTCCCTCCTGACGGCCCCGTAATGCAGAGGAAGACAAT
GGGCTGGGAAGCGTCCACCGAGCGGTTGTACCCCGAGGACGGCGTGCTGAAGGGCGACATTCATATGGCC
CTGCGCCTGAAGGACGGCGGCCGCTACCTGGCGGACTGCAAGACCACCTACAAGGCCAAGAAGCCCGTGC
AGATGCCCGGCGCCTACAACGTCGACCGCAAGTTGGACATCACCTCCCACAACGAGGACTACACCGTGGT
GGAACAGTACGAACGCTCAGAGGGCCGCCACCACCTAGGCGGCATGGACGAGCTGTACAAGTAAGAATTC
GAAGCTTGGCTGTTTTGGCGGATGAGAGAAGATTTTCAGCCTGATACAGATTAAATCAGAACGCAGAAGC
GGTCTGATAAAACAGAATTTGCCTGGCGGCAGTAGCGCGGTGGTCCCACCTGACCCCATGCCGAACTCAG
AAGTGAAACGCCGTAGCGCCGATGGTAGTGTGGGGTCTCCCCATGCGAGAGTAGGGAACTGCCAGGCATC
AAATAAAACGAAAGGCTCAGTCGAAAGACTGGGCCTTTCGTTTTATCTGTTGTTTGTCGGTGAACGCTCT
CCTGAGTAGGACAAATCCGCCGGGAGCGGATTTGAACGTTGCGAAGCAACGGCCCGGAGGGNTGGCGGGC
AGGACGCCCGCCATAAACTGCCAGGCATCAAATTAAGCAGAAGGCCATCCTGACGGATGGCCTTTTTGCG
TTTCTACAAACTCTTTTGTTTATTTTTCTAAATACATTCAAATATGTATCCGCTCATGAGACAATAACCC
TGATAAATGCTTCAATAATATTGAAAAAGGAAGAGTATGAGTATTCAACATTTCCGTGTCGCCCTTATTC
CCTTTTTTGCGGCATTTTGCCTTCCTGTTTTTGCTCACCCAGAAACGCTGGTGAAAGTAAAAGATGCTGA
AGATCAGTTGGGTGCACGAGTGGGTTACATCGAACTGGATCTCAACAGCGGTAAGATCCTTGAGAGTTTT
CGCCCCGAAGAACGTTTTCCAATGATGAGCACTTTTAAAGTTCTGCTATGTGGCGCGGTATTATCCCGTG
TTGACGCCGGGCAAGAGCAACTCGGTCGCCGCATACACTATTCTCAGAATGACTTGGTTGAGTACTCACC
AGTCACAGAAAAGCATCTTACGGATGGCATGACAGTAAGAGAATTATGCAGTGCTGCCATAACCATGAGT
GATAACACTGCGGCCAACTTACTTCTGACAACGATCGGAGGACCGAAGGAGCTAACCGCTTTTTTGCACA
ACATGGGGGATCATGTAACTCGCCTTGATCGTTGGGAACCGGAGCTGAATGAAGCCATACCAAACGACGA
GCGTGACACCACGATGCCTGCAGCAATGGCAACAACGTTGCGCAAACTATTAACTGGCGAACTACTTACT
CTAGCTTCCCGGCAACAATTAATAGACTGGATGGAGGCGGATAAAGTTGCAGGACCACTTCTGCGCTCGG
CCCTTCCGGCTGGCTGGTTTATTGCTGATAAATCTGGAGCCGGTGAGCGTGGGTCTCGCGGTATCATTGC
AGCACTGGGGCCAGATGGTAAGCCCTCCCGTATCGTAGTTATCTACACGACGGGGAGTCAGGCAACTATG
GATGAACGAAATAGACAGATCGCTGAGATAGGTGCCTCACTGATTAAGCATTGGTAACTGTCAGACCAAG
TTTACTCATATATACTTTAGATTGATT
[125 nt withheld, positions 4788-4912]
C
[141 nt withheld, positions 4914-5054]
CCTTTGACGTTGGAGTCCACGTTCTTT
[37 nt withheld, positions 5082-5118]
ACCCTATCTCGGGCTATTCTTTTGATTTATAAGGGATTTTGCCGATTTCGGCCTATTGGTTAAAAAATGA
GCTGATTTAACAAAAATTTAACGCGAATTTTAACAAAATATTAACGTTTACAATTTAAAAGGATCTAGGT
GAAGATCCTTTTTGATAATCTCATGACCAAAATCCCTTAACGTGAGTTTTCGTTCCACTGAGCGTCAGAC
CCCGTAGAAAAGATCAAAGGATCTTCTTGAGATCCTTTTTTTCTGCGCGTAATCTGCTGCTTGCAAACAA
AAAAACCACCGCTACCAGCGGTGGTTTGTTTGCCGGATCAAGAGCTACCAACTCTTTTTCCGAAGGTAAC
TGGCTTCAGCAGAGCGCAGATACCAAATACTGTCCTTCTAGTGTAGCCGTAGTTAGGCCACCACTTCAAG
AACTCTGTAGCACCGCCTACATACCTCGCTCTGCTAATCCTGTTACCAGTGGCTGCTGCCAGTGGCGATA
AGTCGTGTCTTACCGGGTTGGACTCAAGACGATAGTTACCGGATAAGGCGCAGCGGTCGGGCTGAACGGG
GGGTTCGTGCACACAGCCCAGCTTGGAGCGAACGACCTACACCGAACTGAGATACCTACAGCGTGAGCTA
TGAGAAAGCGCCACGCTTCCCGAAGGGAGAAAGGCGGACAGGTATCCGGTAAGCGGCAGGGTCGGAACAG
GAGAGCGCACGAGGGAGCTTCCAGGGGGAAACGCCTGGTATCTTTATAGTCCTGTCGGGTTTCGCCACCT
CTGACTTGAGCGTCGATTTTTGTGATGCTCGTCAGGGGGGCGGAGCCTATGGAAAAACGCCAGCAACGCG
GCCTTTTTACGGTTCCTGGCCTTTTGCTGGCCTTTTGCTCACATGTTCTTTCCTGCGTTATCCCCTGATT
CTGTGGATAACCGTATTACCGCCTTTGAGTGAGCTGATACCGCTCGCCGCAGCCGAACGACCGAGCGCAG
CGAGTCAGTGAGCGAGGAAGCGGAAGAGCGCCTGATGCGGTATTTTCTCCTTACGCATCTGTGCGGTATT
TCACACCGCATCTGGTGCACTCTCAGTACAATCTGCTCTGATGCCGCATAGTTAAGCCAGTATACACTCC
GCTATCGCTACGTGACTGGGTCATGGCTGCGCCCCGACACCCGCCAACACCCGCTGACGCGCCCTGACGG
GCTTGTCTGCTCCCGGCATCCGCTTACAGACAAGCTGTGACCGTCTCCGGGAGCTGCATGTGTCAGAGGT
TTTCACCGTCATCACCGAAACGCGCGAGGCAGAAGGAGATGGCGCCCAACAGTCCCCCGGCCACGGGGCC
TGCCACCATACCCACGCCGAAACAAGCGCTCATGAGCCCGAAGTGGCGAGCCCGATCTTCCCCATCGGTG
ATGTCGGCGATATAGGCGCCAGCAACCGCACCTGTGGCGCCGGTGATGCCGGCCACGATGCGTCCGGCGT
AGAGGATCTGCTCATGTTTGACAGCTTATC
