>Addgene plasmid #190627 | pBAD-SCW-HHL | depositor partial sequence | sequence record 369074 | pBAD-SCW-HHL sequence 1905 bps
ATGGTGAGCAAGGGCGAGGCAGTGATCAAGGAGTTCATGCGGTTCAAGGTGCACATGGAGGGCTCCATGA
ACGGCCACGAGTTCGAGATCGAGGGCGAGGGCGAGGGCCGCCCCTACGAGGGCACCCAGACCGCCAAGCT
GAAGGTGACCAAGGGTGGCCCCCTGCCCTTCTCCTGGGACATCCTGTCCCCTCAGTTCATGTACGGCTCC
AGGGCCTTCATCAAGCACCCCGCCGACATCCCCGACTACTATAAGCAGTCCTTCCCCGAGGGCTTCAAGT
GGGAGCGCGTGATGAACTTCGAGGACGGCGGCGCCGTGACCGTGACCCAGGACACCTCCCTGGAGGACGG
CACCCTGATCTACAAGGTGAAGCTCCGCGGCACCAACTTCCCTCCTGACGGCCCCGTAATGCAGAAGAAG
ACAATGGGCTGGGAAGCGTCCACCGAGCGGTTGTACCCCGAGGACGGCGTGCTGAAGGGCGACATTCATA
TGGCCCTGCGCCTGAAGGACGGCGGCCGCTACCTGGCGGACTTCAAGACCACCTACAAGGCCAAGAAGCC
CGTGCAGATGCCCGGCGCCTACAACGTCGACCGCAAGTTGGACATCACCTCCCACAACGAGGACTACACC
GTGGTGGAACAGTACGAACGCTCCGAGGGCCGCCACCACCTAGGCGGCGCATGCCTGCCGGACCAACTGA
CTGAAGAGCAGATCGCAGAATTTAAAGAGGCTTTCTCCCTATTTGACAAGGACGGGGATGGGACAATAAC
AACCAAGGAGCTGGGGACGGTGATGCGGTCTCTGGGGCAGAACCCCACAGAAGCAGAGCTGCAGGACATG
ATCAATGAAGTAGATGCCGACGGTGACGGCACAATCGACTTCCCTGAGTTCCTGACAATGATGGCAAGAA
AAATGAAATACAGGGACACGGAAGAAGAAATTAGAGAAGCGTTCGGTGTGTTTGATAAGGATGGCAATGG
CTACATCAGTGCAGCAGAGCTTCGCCACGTGATGACAAACCTTGGAGAGAAGTTAACAGATGAAGAGGTT
GATGAAATGATCAGGGAAGCAGACATCGATGGGGATGGTCAGGTAAACTACGAAGAGTTTGTACAAATGA
TGACAGCGAAGGGTGGCGGAGGTTCTGTCGACTCATCACGTCGTAAGTGGAATAAGACAGGTCACGCAGT
CAGAGCTATAGGTCGGCTGAGCTCACTAGAGGGCGAGGCATTGATCAAGGAGTACATGCGGTTCAAGGTG
CACATGGAGGGCTCCATGGACGGCCACGAGTTCGAGATCGAGGGCGAGGGCGAGGGCCGCCCNTACGAGG
GCACCCATACCGCCAAGCTGAAGGTGACCAAGGGTGGCCCCCTGCCCTTCTCCTGGGACATCCTGTCCCC
TCAGTTCGGGTACGGCTCCAGGGCCTTCATCAAGCACCCCGCCGACATCCCCGACTACTATAAGCAGTCC
TTCCCCGAGGGCTTCAAGTGGGAGCGCGTGATGAACTTCGAGGACGGCGGCGCCGTGACCGTGACCCAGG
ACACCTCCCTGGAGGACGGCACCCTGATCCACAAGGTGAAGCTCCGCGGCACCAACTTCCCTCCTGACGG
CCCCGTAATGCAGAGGAAGACAATGGGCTGGGAAGCGTCCACCGAGCGGTTGTACCCCGAGGACGGCGTG
CTGAAGGGCGACATTCATATGGCCCTGCGCCTGAAGGACGGCGGCCGCTACCTGGCGGACTGCAAGACCA
CCTACAAGGCCAAGAAGCCCGTGCAGATGCCCGGCGCCTACAACGTCGACCGCAAGTTGGACATCACCTC
CCACAACGAGGACTACACCGTGGTGGAACAGTACGAACGCTCAGAGGGCCGCCACCACCTAGGCGGCATG
GACGAGCTGTACAAG
